>Addgene plasmid #192084 | V5-K202R-short-UBASH3A | addgene full sequence | sequence record 379890 | Addgene NGS Result
TTGACCGACAATTGCATGAAGAATCTGCTTAGGGTTAGGCGTTTTGCGCTGCTTCGCGATGTACGGGCCA
GATATACGCGTTGACATTGATTATTGACTAGTTATTAATAGTAATCAATTACGGGGTCATTAGTTCATAG
CCCATATATGGAGTTCCGCGTTACATAACTTACGGTAAATGGCCCGCCTGGCTGACCGCCCAACGACCCC
CGCCCATTGACGTCAATAATGACGTATGTTCCCATAGTAACGCCAATAGGGACTTTCCATTGACGTCAAT
GGGTGGAGTATTTACGGTAAACTGCCCACTTGGCAGTACATCAAGTGTATCATATGCCAAGTACGCCCCC
TATTGACGTCAATGACGGTAAATGGCCCGCCTGGCATTATGCCCAGTACATGACCTTATGGGACTTTCCT
ACTTGGCAGTACATCTACGTATTAGTCATCGCTATTACCATGGTGATGCGGTTTTGGCAGTACATCAATG
GGCGTGGATAGCGGTTTGACTCACGGGGATTTCCAAGTCTCCACCCCATTGACGTCAATGGGAGTTTGTT
TTGGCACCAAAATCAACGGGACTTTCCAAAATGTCGTAACAACTCCGCCCCATTGACGCAAATGGGCGGT
AGGCGTGTACGGTGGGAGGTCTATATAAGCAGAGCTCTCTGGCTAACTAGAGAACCCACTGCTTACTGGC
TTATCGAAATTAATACGACTCACTATAGGGAGACCCAAGCTGGCTAGTTAAGCTTACCATGGGTAAGCCT
ATCCCTAACCCTCTCCTCGGTCTCGATTCTACGGAAAACCTGTATTTTCAGGGCCCGGATCCGTCGACGA
ATTCTGCAGATATCACAAGTTTGTACAAAAAAGCAGGCTTCATGGCAGCGGGGGAGACGCAGCTCTACGC
CAAGGTCTCCAACAAGCTCAAGAGCCGCAGCAGCCCCTCGCTCCTGGAGCCCCTCCTGGCCATGGGCTTC
CCGGTGCACACCGCGCTGAAAGCGTTGGCAGCCACGGGGAGGAAGACGGCGGAGGAGGCCTTGGCCTGGC
TGCATGATCATTGCAATGACCCTTCCCTAGACGACCCCATCCCCCAGGAGTATGCCCTTTTCCTCTGTCC
AACGGGGCCCCTGCTGGAAAAACTTCAAGAGTTCTGGAGAGAGAGCAAGCGCCAGTGTGCAAAGAACAGA
GCTCATGAGGTCTTCCCACACGTGACACTCTGTGACTTCTTCACGTGTGAAGACCAGAAGGTGGAATGCC
TGTACGAGGCGCTGAAGAGAGCTGGAGACAGGCTCCTGGGCTCCTTCCCCACGGCCGTGCCTCTGGCTCT
CCACTCCTCCATCAGCTACCTCGGCTTCTTCGTCAGTGGCAGCCCCGCAGACGTCATCCGGGAATTCGCC
ATGACCTTCGCCACGGAAGCATCTCTCTTAGCAGACTGCTCCGTGAAGCCTTGCACCAAACAGCTGCATC
TGACCTTGGCCCACAGGTTCTACCCCCACCACCAGAGGACGCTGGAGCAGCTGGCCAGAGCCATCCCCCT
GGGCCACAGCTGCCAGTGGACCGCAGCACTCTACTCCCGAGACATGCGCTTTGTGCACTACCAGACCCTG
AGAGCCCTATTCCAGTACAAACCCCAGAACGTGGATGAGCTGACGCTAAGTCCTGGTGACTACATCTTTG
TGGACCCCACGCAGCAGGACGAAGCCAGCGAGGGCTGGGTGATTGGGATCTCACAGCGGACGGGCTGCCG
GGGCTTCCTGCCGGAAAACTACACGGATCGAGCCAGTGAGTCTGACACGTGGGTGAAGCACAGGATGTAC
ACCTTCAGTCTAGCCACAGACCTGAACTCCAGAAAGGATGGTGAAGCCAGCAGCAGATGCAGCGGGGAAT
TTCTTCCACAAACGGCAAGGAGTCTTAGCAGCTTACAGGCCTTGCAGGCTACCGTTGCAAGGAAGAGTGT
GCTGGTGGTTCGCCACGGGGAGAGAGTGGATCAGATCTTCGGGAAGGCATGGCTGCAGCAATGCTCCACT
CCTGATGGGAAATACTACAGGCCAGACCTGAATTTCCCCTGCAGTCTGCCCAGACGGAGTCGTGGGATCA
AAGACTTTGAAAACGATCCCCCATTATCATCGTGTGGCATTTTCCAGTCCAGAATTGCAGGGGACGCGCT
ACTGGACAGTGGTATCAGAATCAGCTCTGTGTTTGCCTCCCCAGCCCTCCGCTGTGTGCAGACGGCCAAA
CTCATCCTGGAAGAACTCAAACTGGAGAAAAAAATCAAGATACGAGTGGAACCTGGAATCTTTGAATGGA
CAAAATGGGAAGCTGGCAAGACCACCCCAACCCTCATGAGCCTGGAAGAGCTGAAAGAGGCAAATTTCAA
CATTGACACTGATTACAGGCCCGCGTTTCCCCTGTCCGCCCTCATGCCGGCCGAGAGCTACCAGGAGTAC
ATGGACAGGTGCACGGCGAGCATGGTGCAAATCGTCAACACCTGTCCGCAGGACACGGGTGTCATCCTAA
TTGTGAGTCACGGCTCCACTCTGGACTCCTGCACGCGGCCACTGCTCGGGCTGCCGCCCCGGGAATGTGG
GGATTTTGCCCAACTCGTGAGAAAGATCCCTTCCCTGGGCATGTGCTTCTGTGAAGAAAATAAAGAGGAA
GGAAAATGGGAGTTGGTGAACCCACCGGTGAAGACCCTGACCCACGGGGCGAACGCAGCATTTAACTGGA
GGAACTGGATCTCAGGCAACTGAAACCCAGCTTTCTTGTACAAAGTGGTGATAAACCCGCTGATCAGCCT
CGACTGTGCCTTCTAGTTGCCAGCCATCTGTTGTTTGCCCCTCCCCCGTGCCTTCCTTGACCCTGGAAGG
TGCCACTCCCACTGTCCTTTCCTAATAAAATGAGGAAATTGCATCGCATTGTCTGAGTAGGTGTCATTCT
ATTCTGGGGGGTGGGGTGGGGCAGGACAGCAAGGGGGAGGATTGGGAAGACAATAGCAGGCATGCTGGGG
ATGCGGTGGGCTCTATGGCTTCTGAGGCGGAAAGAACCAGCTGGGGCTCTAGGGGGTATCCCC
[124 nt withheld, positions 3074-3197]
C
[91 nt withheld, positions 3199-3289]
A
[49 nt withheld, positions 3291-3339]
CCTTTGACGTTGGAGTCCACGTTCTTT
[37 nt withheld, positions 3367-3403]
ACCCTATCTCGGTCTATTCTTTTGATTTATAAGGGATTTTGCCGATTTCGGCCTATTGGTTAAAAAATGA
GCTGATTTAACAAAAATTTAACGCGAATTAATTCTGTGGAATGTGTGTCAGTTAGGGTGTGGAAAGTCCC
CAGGCTCCCCAGCAGGCAGAAGTATGCAAAGCATGCATCTCAATTAGTCAGCAACCAGGTGTGGAAAGTC
CCCAGGCTCCCCAGCAGGCAGAAGTATGCAAAGCATGCATCTCAATTAGTCAGCAACCATAGTCCCGCCC
CTAACTCCGCCCATCCCGCCCCTAACTCCGCCCAGTTCCGCCCATTCTCCGCCCCATGGCTGACTAATTT
TTTTTATTTATGCAGAGGCCGAGGCCGCCTCTGCCTCTGAGCTATTCCAGAAGTAGTGAGGAGGCTTTTT
TGGAGGCCTAGGCTTTTGCAAAAAGCTCCCGGGAGCTTGTATATCCATTTTCGGATCTGATCAAGAGACA
GGATGAGGATCGTTTCGCATGATTGAACAAGATGGATTGCACGCAGGTTCTCCGGCCGCTTGGGTGGAGA
GGCTATTCGGCTATGACTGGGCACAACAGACAATCGGCTGCTCTGATGCCGCCGTGTTCCGGCTGTCAGC
GCAGGGGCGCCCGGTTCTTTTTGTCAAGACCGACCTGTCCGGTGCCCTGAATGAACTGCAGGACGAGGCA
GCGCGGCTATCGTGGCTGGCCACGACGGGCGTTCCTTGCGCAGCTGTGCTCGACGTTGTCACTGAAGCGG
GAAGGGACTGGCTGCTATTGGGCGAAGTGCCGGGGCAGGATCTCCTGTCATCTCACCTTGCTCCTGCCGA
GAAAGTATCCATCATGGCTGATGCAATGCGGCGGCTGCATACGCTTGATCCGGCTACCTGCCCATTCGAC
CACCAAGCGAAACATCGCATCGAGCGAGCACGTACTCGGATGGAAGCCGGTCTTGTCGATCAGGATGATC
TGGACGAAGAGCATCAGGGGCTCGCGCCAGCCGAACTGTTCGCCAGGCTCAAGGCGCGCATGCCCGACGG
CGAGGATCTCGTCGTGACCCATGGCGATGCCTGCTTGCCGAATATCATGGTGGAAAATGGCCGCTTTTCT
GGATTCATCGACTGTGGCCGGCTGGGTGTGGCGGACCGCTATCAGGACATAGCGTTGGCTACCCGTGATA
TTGCTGAAGAGCTTGGCGGCGAATGGGCTGACCGCTTCCTCGTGCTTTACGGTATCGCCGCTCCCGATTC
GCAGCGCATCGCCTTCTATCGCCTTCTTGACGAGTTCTTCTGAGCGGGACTCTGGGGTTCGAAATGACCG
ACCAAGCGACGCCCAACCTGCCATCACGAGATTTCGATTCCACCGCCGCCTTCTATGAAAGGTTGGGCTT
CGGAATCGTTTTCCGGGACGCCGGCTGGATGATCCTCCAGCGCGGGGATCTCATGCTGGAGTTCTTCGCC
CACCCCAACTTGTTTATTGCAGCTTATAATGGTTACAAATAAAGCAATAGCATCACAAATTTCACAAATA
AAGCATTTTTTTCACTGCATTCTAGTTGTGGTTTGTCCAAACTCATCAATGTATCTTATCATGTCTGTAT
ACCGTCGACCTCTAGCTAGAGCTTGGCGTAATCATGGTCATAGCTGTTTCCTGTGTGAAATTGTTATCCG
CTCACAATTCCACACAACATACGAGCCGGAAGCATAAAGTGTAAAGCCTGGGGTGCCTAATGAGTGAGCT
AACTCACATTAATTGCGTTGCGCTCACTGCCCGCTTTCCAGTCGGGAAACCTGTCGTGCCAGCTGCATTA
ATGAATCGGCCAACGCGCGGGGAGAGGCGGTTTGCGTATTGGGCGCTCTTCCGCTTCCTCGCTCACTGAC
TCGCTGCGCTCGGTCGTTCGGCTGCGGCGAGCGGTATCAGCTCACTCAAAGGCGGTAATACGGTTATCCA
CAGAATCAGGGGATAACGCAGGAAAGAACATGTGAGCAAAAGGCCAGCAAAAGGCCAGGAACCGTAAAAA
GGCCGCGTTGCTGGCGTTTTTCCATAGGCTCCGCCCCCCTGACGAGCATCACAAAAATCGACGCTCAAGT
CAGAGGTGGCGAAACCCGACAGGACTATAAAGATACCAGGCGTTTCCCCCTGGAAGCTCCCTCGTGCGCT
CTCCTGTTCCGACCCTGCCGCTTACCGGATACCTGTCCGCCTTTCTCCCTTCGGGAAGCGTGGCGCTTTC
TCATAGCTCACGCTGTAGGTATCTCAGTTCGGTGTAGGTCGTTCGCTCCAAGCTGGGCTGTGTGCACGAA
CCCCCCGTTCAGCCCGACCGCTGCGCCTTATCCGGTAACTATCGTCTTGAGTCCAACCCGGTAAGACACG
ACTTATCGCCACTGGCAGCAGCCACTGGTAACAGGATTAGCAGAGCGAGGTATGTAGGCGGTGCTACAGA
GTTCTTGAAGTGGTGGCCTAACTACGGCTACACTAGAAGAACAGTATTTGGTATCTGCGCTCTGCTGAAG
CCAGTTACCTTCGGAAAAAGAGTTGGTAGCTCTTGATCCGGCAAACAAACCACCGCTGGTAGCGGTGGTT
TTTTTGTTTGCAAGCAGCAGATTACGCGCAGAAAAAAAGGATCTCAAGAAGATCCTTTGATCTTTTCTAC
GGGGTCTGACGCTCAGTGGAACGAAAACTCACGTTAAGGGATTTTGGTCATGAGATTATCAAAAAGGATC
TTCACCTAGATCCTTTTAAATTAAAAATGAAGTTTTAAATCAATCTAAAGTATATATGAGTAAACTTGGT
CTGACAGTTACCAATGCTTAATCAGTGAGGCACCTATCTCAGCGATCTGTCTATTTCGTTCATCCATAGT
TGCCTGACTCCCCGTCGTGTAGATAACTACGATACGGGAGGGCTTACCATCTGGCCCCAGTGCTGCAATG
ATACCGCGAGACCCACGCTCACCGGCTCCAGATTTATCAGCAATAAACCAGCCAGCCGGAAGGGCCGAGC
GCAGAAGTGGTCCTGCAACTTTATCCGCCTCCATCCAGTCTATTAATTGTTGCCGGGAAGCTAGAGTAAG
TAGTTCGCCAGTTAATAGTTTGCGCAACGTTGTTGCCATTGCTACAGGCATCGTGGTGTCACGCTCGTCG
TTTGGTATGGCTTCATTCAGCTCCGGTTCCCAACGATCAAGGCGAGTTACATGATCCCCCATGTTGTGCA
AAAAAGCGGTTAGCTCCTTCGGTCCTCCGATCGTTGTCAGAAGTAAGTTGGCCGCAGTGTTATCACTCAT
GGTTATGGCAGCACTGCATAATTCTCTTACTGTCATGCCATCCGTAAGATGCTTTTCTGTGACTGGTGAG
TACTCAACCAAGTCATTCTGAGAATAGTGTATGCGGCGACCGAGTTGCTCTTGCCCGGCGTCAATACGGG
ATAATACCGCGCCACATAGCAGAACTTTAAAAGTGCTCATCATTGGAAAACGTTCTTCGGGGCGAAAACT
CTCAAGGATCTTACCGCTGTTGAGATCCAGTTCGATGTAACCCACTCGTGCACCCAACTGATCTTCAGCA
TCTTTTACTTTCACCAGCGTTTCTGGGTGAGCAAAAACAGGAAGGCAAAATGCCGCAAAAAAGGGAATAA
GGGCGACACGGAAATGTTGAATACTCATACTCTTCCTTTTTCAATATTATTGAAGCATTTATCAGGGTTA
TTGTCTCATGAGCGGATACATATTTGAATGTATTTAGAAAAATAAACAAATAGGGGTTCCGCGCACATTT
CCCCGAAAAGTGCCACCTGACGTCGACGGATCGGGAGATCTCCCGATCCCCTATGGTGCACTCTCAGTAC
AATCTGCTCTGATGCCGCATAGTTAAGCCAGTATCTGCTCCCTGCTTGTGTGTTGGAGGTCGCTGAGTAG
TGCGCGAGCAAAATTTAAGCTACAACAAGGCAAGGC
Features (pLannotate 1.2.2; 24 found; start..end, strand, type, name):
     83..462     +  enhancer       CMV enhancer: human cytomegalovirus immediate early enhancer
    463..666     +  promoter       CMV promoter: human cytomegalovirus (CMV) immediate early promoter
    662..695     +  LTR            5' LTR (truncated) (fragment): truncated 5' long terminal repeat (LTR) from HIV-1
    711..729     +  promoter       T7 promoter: promoter for bacteriophage T7 RNA polymerase
    762..803     +  CDS            V5 tag: epitope tag from simian virus 5
    804..824     +  CDS            TEV site: tobacco etch virus (TEV) protease recognition and cleavage site
    855..879     +  protein_bind   attB1: mutant version of attB; recombination site for the Gateway® BP reaction BP Clonase™
    882..2750    +  CDS            UBASH3A (fragment): UBS3A_HUMAN - Also known as STS2. Experimental evidence at protein level: Swiss-Prot protein existence level 1. Interferes with CBL-mediated down-regulation and degradation of receptor-type tyrosine kinases. Promotes accumulation of activated target receptors, such as T-cell receptors, EGFR and PDGFRB, on the cell surface. Exhibits negligigle protein tyrosine phosphatase activity at neutral pH. May act as a dominant-negative regulator of UBASH3B- dependent dephosphorylation. May inhibit dynamin-dependent endocytic pathways by functionally sequestering dynamin via its SH3 domain. From Homo sapi
   2755..2779    -  protein_bind   attB2: mutant version of attB; recombination site for the Gateway® BP reaction BP Clonase™
   2804..3028    +  polyA_signal   bGH poly(A) signal: bovine growth hormone polyadenylation signal
   3032..3053    +  promoter       SV40 promoter (fragment): SV40 enhancer and early promoter
   3074..3502    +  rep_origin     f1 ori (sequence partly withheld): f1 bacteriophage origin of replication; arrow indicates direction of (+) strand synthesis
   3516..3845    +  promoter       SV40 promoter: SV40 enhancer and early promoter
   3912..4703    +  CDS            neo: KKA2_KLEPN - Also known as kan, nptII. Experimental evidence at protein level: Swiss-Prot protein existence level 1. Resistance to kanamycin, neomycin, paromomycin, ribostamycin, butirosin and gentamicin B. From Klebsiella pneumoniae.
   4727..4885    +  CDS            ble (fragment): BLE_KLEPN - Experimental evidence at protein level: Swiss-Prot protein existence level 1. Binding protein with a strong affinity to the bleomycin family of antibiotics. Binds to CL990; an antimitotic-antibiotic compound. From Klebsiella pneumoniae.
   4880..5001    +  polyA_signal   SV40 poly(A) signal: SV40 polyadenylation signal
   5074..5090    -  protein_bind   lac operator: The lac repressor binds to the lac operator to inhibit transcription in E. coli. This inhibition can be relieved by adding lactose or isopropyl-β-D-thiogalactopyranoside (IPTG). lac repressor encoded by lacI
   5098..5128    -  promoter       lac promoter: promoter for the E. coli lac operon
   5143..5164    -  protein_bind   CAP binding site: CAP binding activates transcription in the presence of cAMP. E. coli catabolite activator protein
   5177..5269    -  CDS            lacI (fragment): lac repressor; lacI; The lac repressor binds to the lac operator to inhibit transcription in E. coli. This inhibition can be relieved by adding lactose or isopropyl-β-D-thiogalactopyranoside (IPTG).
   5452..6040    -  rep_origin     ori: high-copy-number ColE1/pMB1/pBR322/pUC origin of replication
   6211..7071    -  CDS            AmpR: β-lactamase; bla; confers resistance to ampicillin, carbenicillin, and related antibiotics
   7072..7176    -  promoter       AmpR promoter: bla
   7235..7287    -  misc_feature   bom (fragment): basis of mobility region from pBR322
