[The description below was written by a language model from this plasmid's Addgene catalogue record and pLannotate feature annotations shown in this document.]
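Description:
V5-K202R-short-UBASH3A is a mammalian expression plasmid of about 7.4 kb built on the pcDNA3.1/nV5-DEST Gateway destination backbone. It is propagated in E. coli through a high-copy ColE1/pUC-type origin and selected with ampicillin via the β-lactamase gene. An f1 origin is also present. For selection in mammalian cells, an SV40 early promoter drives a neomycin phosphotransferase gene followed by an SV40 polyadenylation signal, which would allow G418 selection of stable transfectants. Small annotated fragments (an HIV-1 LTR match, ble, lacI, bom and lac promoter/operator elements) appear to be backbone remnants or short similarity hits rather than functional modules.

The payload is the short isoform of human UBASH3A (also known as TULA, CLIP4 or STS-2), carrying a lysine-to-arginine substitution at position 202. The coding sequence sits between attB1 and attB2 sites, the scars of Gateway recombination. Transcription is driven by the CMV immediate-early enhancer and promoter and terminated by the bovine growth hormone polyadenylation signal. A T7 promoter upstream of the open reading frame permits in vitro transcription. The protein is expressed with an N-terminal V5 epitope tag followed by a TEV protease recognition site, so it can be detected or immunoprecipitated with anti-V5 antibodies and the tag can in principle be cleaved off.

UBASH3A is a regulator of T-cell receptor signalling, and the associated study concerns its role in the synthesis and dynamics of TCR-CD3 complexes. The record does not state the rationale for the K202R change. Lysine-to-arginine substitutions are commonly used to eliminate a site of lysine modification such as ubiquitination, so this construct probably serves for comparison with the wild-type protein in transfected cells.
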