Addgene plasmid #192084: V5-K202R-short-UBASH3A
Purpose: Mammalian expression of human K202R short-form UBASH3A with V5 tag
Depositing lab: Patrick Concannon. Depositing organization: University of Florida. Publication: UBASH3A Regulates the Synthesis and Dynamics of TCR-CD3 Complexes. Ge Y, Paisie TK, Chen S, Concannon P. J Immunol. 2019 Dec 1;203(11):2827-2836. doi: 10.4049/jimmunol.1801338. Epub 2019 Oct 28. PubMed 31659016.
Backbone
  Vector backbone: pcDNA3.1/nV5-DEST
  Vector type: Mammalian Expression
Growth in bacteria
  Bacterial resistance: Ampicillin, 100 μg/mL
  Growth temperature: 37°C
  Growth strain: DH5alpha
  Copy number: Unknown
Gene/Insert
  Gene/Insert name: UBASH3A
  Species: H. sapiens (human)
  Mutation: K202R
  Entrez Gene: UBASH3A (a.k.a. TULA, CLIP4, STS-2)
  Tag / fusion protein: V5 (N terminal on insert)
  Cloning method: Gateway Cloning
Terms and licenses: Academic/Nonprofit Terms; Industry Terms: Not Available to Industry
How to cite: V5-K202R-short-UBASH3A was a gift from Patrick Concannon (Addgene plasmid # 192084 ; http://n2t.net/addgene:192084 ; RRID:Addgene_192084)
